LOCUS       Exported 9794 bp ds-DNA circular SYN 12-MAY-2021
DEFINITION  To express the recombinant APOBEC3A in vitro.
ACCESSION   .
VERSION     .
KEYWORDS    pET42b-A3A-PBE-Delta-UGI
SOURCE      synthetic DNA construct
  ORGANISM  synthetic DNA construct
REFERENCE   1 (bases 1 to 9794)
  AUTHORS   Zong Y, Song Q, Li C, Jin S, Zhang D, Wang Y, Qiu JL, Gao C
  TITLE     Efficient C-to-T base editing in plants using a fusion of nCas9 and
            human APOBEC3A.
  JOURNAL   Nat Biotechnol. 2018 Oct 1. pii: nbt.4261. doi: 10.1038/nbt.4261.
  PUBMED    30272679
REFERENCE   2 (bases 1 to 9794)
  AUTHORS   .
  TITLE     Direct Submission
  JOURNAL   Exported May 12, 2021 from SnapGene Server 1.1.58
            http://www.snapgene.com
FEATURES             Location/Qualifiers
     source          1..9794
                     /organism="synthetic DNA construct"
                     /mol_type="other DNA"
     primer_bind     1..20
                     /label=T7
                     /note="T7 promoter, forward primer"
     promoter        1..19
                     /label=T7 promoter
                     /note="promoter for bacteriophage T7 RNA polymerase"
     protein_bind    20..44
                     /label=lac operator
                     /bound_moiety="lac repressor encoded by lacI"
                     /note="The lac repressor binds to the lac operator to
                     inhibit transcription in E. coli. This inhibition can be
                     relieved by adding lactose or
                     isopropyl-beta-D-thiogalactopyranoside (IPTG)."
     RBS             59..81
                     /note="efficient ribosome binding site from bacteriophage
                     T7 gene 10 (Olins and Rangwala, 1989)"
     CDS             100..117
                     /codon_start=1
                     /product="6xHis affinity tag"
                     /label=6xHis
                     /translation="HHHHHH"
     CDS             766..4866
                     /codon_start=1
                     /product="nickase mutant of the Cas9 endonuclease from the
                     Streptococcus pyogenes Type II CRISPR/Cas system"
                     /label=Cas9(D10A)
                     /note="generates RNA-guided single strand nicks in DNA due
                     to the D10A mutation in the RuvC catalytic domain"
                     /translation="DKKYSIGLAIGTNSVGWAVITDEYKVPSKKFKVLGNTDRHSIKKN
                     LIGALLFDSGETAEATRLKRTARRRYTRRKNRICYLQEIFSNEMAKVDDSFFHRLEESF
                     LVEEDKKHERHPIFGNIVDEVAYHEKYPTIYHLRKKLVDSTDKADLRLIYLALAHMIKF
                     RGHFLIEGDLNPDNSDVDKLFIQLVQTYNQLFEENPINASGVDAKAILSARLSKSRRLE
                     NLIAQLPGEKKNGLFGNLIALSLGLTPNFKSNFDLAEDAKLQLSKDTYDDDLDNLLAQI
                     GDQYADLFLAAKNLSDAILLSDILRVNTEITKAPLSASMIKRYDEHHQDLTLLKALVRQ
                     QLPEKYKEIFFDQSKNGYAGYIDGGASQEEFYKFIKPILEKMDGTEELLVKLNREDLLR
                     KQRTFDNGSIPHQIHLGELHAILRRQEDFYPFLKDNREKIEKILTFRIPYYVGPLARGN
                     SRFAWMTRKSEETITPWNFEEVVDKGASAQSFIERMTNFDKNLPNEKVLPKHSLLYEYF
                     TVYNELTKVKYVTEGMRKPAFLSGEQKKAIVDLLFKTNRKVTVKQLKEDYFKKIECFDS
                     VEISGVEDRFNASLGTYHDLLKIIKDKDFLDNEENEDILEDIVLTLTLFEDREMIEERL
                     KTYAHLFDDKVMKQLKRRRYTGWGRLSRKLINGIRDKQSGKTILDFLKSDGFANRNFMQ
                     LIHDDSLTFKEDIQKAQVSGQGDSLHEHIANLAGSPAIKKGILQTVKVVDELVKVMGRH
                     KPENIVIEMARENQTTQKGQKNSRERMKRIEEGIKELGSQILKEHPVENTQLQNEKLYL
                     YYLQNGRDMYVDQELDINRLSDYDVDHIVPQSFLKDDSIDNKVLTRSDKNRGKSDNVPS
                     EEVVKKMKNYWRQLLNAKLITQRKFDNLTKAERGGLSELDKAGFIKRQLVETRQITKHV
                     AQILDSRMNTKYDENDKLIREVKVITLKSKLVSDFRKDFQFYKVREINNYHHAHDAYLN
                     AVVGTALIKKYPKLESEFVYGDYKVYDVRKMIAKSEQEIGKATAKYFFYSNIMNFFKTE
                     ITLANGEIRKRPLIETNGETGEIVWDKGRDFATVRKVLSMPQVNIVKKTEVQTGGFSKE
                     SILPKRNSDKLIARKKDWDPKKYGGFDSPTVAYSVLVVAKVEKGKSKKLKSVKELLGIT
                     IMERSSFEKNPIDFLEAKGYKEVKKDLIIKLPKYSLFELENGRKRMLASAGELQKGNEL
                     ALPSKYVNFLYLASHYEKLKGSPEDNEQKQLFVEQHKHYLDEIIEQISEFSKRVILADA
                     NLDKVLSAYNKHRDKPIREQAENIIHLFTLTNLGAPAAFKYFDTTIDRKRYTSTKEVLD
                     ATLIHQSITGLYETRIDLSQLGGD"
     CDS             4867..4914
                     /codon_start=1
                     /product="bipartite nuclear localization signal from
                     nucleoplasmin"
                     /label=nucleoplasmin NLS
                     /translation="KRPAATKKAGQAKKKK"
     primer_bind     complement(4962..4980)
                     /label=T7 Term
                     /note="T7 terminator, reverse primer"
     terminator      4976..5023
                     /label=T7 terminator
                     /note="transcription terminator for bacteriophage T7 RNA
                     polymerase"
     rep_origin      5060..5515
                     /direction=RIGHT
                     /label=f1 ori
                     /note="f1 bacteriophage origin of replication; arrow
                     indicates direction of (+) strand synthesis"
     primer_bind     complement(5147..5166)
                     /label=F1ori-R
                     /note="F1 origin, reverse primer"
     primer_bind     5357..5378
                     /label=F1ori-F
                     /note="F1 origin, forward primer"
     CDS             complement(5607..6422)
                     /codon_start=1
                     /gene="aph(3')-Ia"
                     /product="aminoglycoside phosphotransferase"
                     /label=KanR
                     /note="confers resistance to kanamycin in bacteria or G418
                     (Geneticin(R)) in eukaryotes"
                     /translation="MSHIQRETSCSRPRLNSNMDADLYGYKWARDNVGQSGATIYRLYG
                     KPDAPELFLKHGKGSVANDVTDEMVRLNWLTEFMPLPTIKHFIRTPDDAWLLTTAIPGK
                     TAFQVLEEYPDSGENIVDALAVFLRRLHSIPVCNCPFNSDRVFRLAQAQSRMNNGLVDA
                     SDFDDERNGWPVEQVWKEMHKLLPFSPDSVVTHGDFSLDNLIFDEGKLIGCIDVGRVGI
                     ADRYQDLAILWNCLGEFSPSLQKRLFQKYGIDNPDMNKLQFHLMLDEFF"
     primer_bind     6330..6349
                     /label=Kan-R
                     /note="Kanamycin resistance gene, reverse primer"
     primer_bind     6414..6433
                     /label=pENTR-R
                     /note="pENTR vectors, reverse primer"
     rep_origin      6544..7132
                     /direction=RIGHT
                     /label=ori
                     /note="high-copy-number ColE1/pMB1/pBR322/pUC origin of
                     replication"
     primer_bind     7033..7052
                     /label=pBR322ori-F
                     /note="pBR322 origin, forward primer"
     primer_bind     7286..7303
                     /label=L4440
                     /note="L4440 vector, forward primer"
     misc_feature    7318..7457
                     /label=bom
                     /note="basis of mobility region from pBR322"
     primer_bind     complement(7383..7402)
                     /label=pRS-marker
                     /note="pRS vectors, use to sequence yeast selectable
                     marker"
     primer_bind     7543..7565
                     /label=pGEX 3'
                     /note="pGEX vectors, reverse primer"
     CDS             complement(7559..7750)
                     /codon_start=1
                     /gene="rop"
                     /product="Rop protein, which maintains plasmids at low copy
                     number"
                     /label=rop
                     /translation="MTKQEKTALNMARFIRSQTLTLLEKLNELDADEQADICESLHDHA
                     DELYRSCLARFGDDGENL"
     CDS             complement(8322..9404)
                     /codon_start=1
                     /gene="lacI"
                     /product="lac repressor"
                     /label=lacI
                     /note="The lac repressor binds to the lac operator to
                     inhibit transcription in E. coli. This inhibition can be
                     relieved by adding lactose or
                     isopropyl-beta-D-thiogalactopyranoside (IPTG)."
                     /translation="MKPVTLYDVAEYAGVSYQTVSRVVNQASHVSAKTREKVEAAMAEL
                     NYIPNRVAQQLAGKQSLLIGVATSSLALHAPSQIVAAIKSRADQLGASVVVSMVERSGV
                     EACKAAVHNLLAQRVSGLIINYPLDDQDAIAVEAACTNVPALFLDVSDQTPINSIIFSH
                     EDGTRLGVEHLVALGHQQIALLAGPLSSVSARLRLAGWHKYLTRNQIQPIAEREGDWSA
                     MSGFQQTMQMLNEGIVPTAMLVANDQMALGAMRAITESGLRVGADISVVGYDDTEDSSC
                     YIPPLTTIKQDFRLLGQTSVDRLLQLSQGQAVKGNQLLPVSLVKRKTTLAPNTQTASPR
                     ALADSLMQLARQVSRLESGQ"
     primer_bind     9366..9385
                     /label=LacI-R
                     /note="LacI, reverse primer"
     promoter        complement(9405..9482)
                     /gene="lacI"
                     /label=lacI promoter
     primer_bind     9688..9707
                     /label=pBRrevBam
                     /note="pBR322 vectors, tet region, downstream of BamHI,
                     reverse primer"
ORIGIN
        1 taatacgact cactataggg gaattgtgag cggataacaa ttcccctcta gaaataattt
       61 tgtttaactt taagaaggag atatacaatg ggcagcagtc atcatcatca ccatcacgag
      121 gccagcccgg ctagcggccc aaggcatctc atggacccgc acatcttcac cagcaacttc
      181 aacaacggca tcggcaggca caagacctac ttgtgctacg aggtggagag gctcgacaac
      241 ggaacctccg tgaagatgga ccaacacagg gggttcctcc acaaccaagc caagaacctc
      301 ctctgcggct tctacggcag gcacgccgag ttgaggttcc tcgacttggt gccatccctc
      361 caactcgatc cagcccaaat ctaccgcgtg acctggttca tctcctggtc cccatgcttc
      421 tcctggggtt gcgccggcga ggttcgggct ttcctccaag aaaacaccca cgtccgcctc
      481 cgcattttcg ccgccaggat ctatgattac gaccctctct acaaggaggc cctccagatg
      541 ctgcgggacg ccggtgctca ggtgagtatc atgacctacg acgagttcaa gcactgctgg
      601 gacaccttcg ttgaccacca gggctgccca ttccaaccat gggacggtct ggatgaacac
      661 agccaagcct tgtccggcag gctccgggcc atcctccaaa accaggggaa ctccgggagc
      721 gagacgccag gcacctccga gtcggccacc ccagaatctc ttaaggacaa gaagtactcg
      781 atcggcctcg ccatcgggac gaactcagtt ggctgggccg tgatcaccga cgagtacaag
      841 gtgccctcta agaagttcaa ggtcctgggg aacaccgacc gccattccat caagaagaac
      901 ctcatcggcg ctctcctgtt cgacagcggg gagaccgctg aggctacgag gctcaagaga
      961 accgctaggc gccggtacac gagaaggaag aacaggatct gctacctcca agagattttc
     1021 tccaacgaga tggccaaggt tgacgattca ttcttccacc gcctggagga gtctttcctc
     1081 gtggaggagg ataagaagca cgagcggcat cccatcttcg gcaacatcgt ggacgaggtt
     1141 gcctaccacg agaagtaccc tacgatctac catctgcgga agaagctcgt ggactccacc
     1201 gataaggcgg acctcagact gatctacctc gctctggccc acatgatcaa gttccgcggc
     1261 catttcctga tcgaggggga tctcaaccca gacaacagcg atgttgacaa gctgttcatc
     1321 caactcgtgc agacctacaa ccaactcttc gaggagaacc cgatcaacgc ctctggcgtg
     1381 gacgcgaagg ctatcctgtc cgcgaggctc tcgaagtcca ggaggctgga gaacctgatc
     1441 gctcagctcc caggcgagaa gaagaacggc ctgttcggga acctcatcgc tctcagcctg
     1501 gggctcaccc cgaacttcaa gtcgaacttc gatctcgctg aggacgccaa gctgcaactc
     1561 tccaaggaca cctacgacga tgacctcgat aacctcctgg cccagatcgg cgatcaatac
     1621 gcggacctgt tcctcgctgc caagaacctg tcggacgcca tcctcctgtc agatatcctc
     1681 cgcgtgaaca ccgagatcac gaaggctcca ctctctgcct ccatgatcaa gcgctacgac
     1741 gagcaccatc aggatctgac cctcctgaag gcgctggtcc gccaacagct cccggagaag
     1801 tacaaggaga ttttcttcga tcagtcgaag aacggctacg ctgggtacat cgacggcggg
     1861 gcctcacaag aggagttcta caagttcatc aagccaatcc tggagaagat ggacggcacg
     1921 gaggagctcc tggtgaagct caacagggag gacctcctgc ggaagcagag aaccttcgat
     1981 aacggcagca tcccccacca aatccatctc ggggagctgc acgccatcct gagaaggcaa
     2041 gaggacttct accctttcct caaggataac cgggagaaga tcgagaagat cctgaccttc
     2101 agaatcccat actacgtcgg ccctctcgcg cgggggaact caagattcgc ttggatgacc
     2161 cgcaagtctg aggagaccat cacgccgtgg aacttcgagg aggtggtgga caagggcgct
     2221 agcgctcagt cgttcatcga gaggatgacc aacttcgaca agaacctgcc caacgagaag
     2281 gtgctcccta agcactcgct cctgtacgag tacttcaccg tctacaacga gctcacgaag
     2341 gtgaagtacg tcaccgaggg catgcgcaag ccagcgttcc tgtccgggga gcagaagaag
     2401 gctatcgtgg acctcctgtt caagaccaac cggaaggtca cggttaagca actcaaggag
     2461 gactacttca agaagatcga gtgcttcgat tcggtcgaga tcagcggcgt tgaggaccgc
     2521 ttcaacgcca gcctcgggac ctaccacgat ctcctgaaga tcatcaagga taaggacttc
     2581 ctggacaacg aggagaacga ggatatcctg gaggacatcg tgctgaccct cacgctgttc
     2641 gaggacaggg agatgatcga ggagcgcctg aagacgtacg cccatctctt cgatgacaag
     2701 gtcatgaagc aactcaagcg ccggagatac accggctggg ggaggctgtc ccgcaagctc
     2761 atcaacggca tccgggacaa gcagtccggg aagaccatcc tcgacttcct caagagcgat
     2821 ggcttcgcca acaggaactt catgcaactg atccacgatg acagcctcac cttcaaggag
     2881 gatatccaaa aggctcaagt gagcggccag ggggactcgc tgcacgagca tatcgcgaac
     2941 ctcgctggct cccccgcgat caagaagggc atcctccaga ccgtgaaggt tgtggacgag
     3001 ctcgtgaagg tcatgggccg gcacaagcct gagaacatcg tcatcgagat ggccagagag
     3061 aaccaaacca cgcagaaggg gcaaaagaac tctagggagc gcatgaagcg catcgaggag
     3121 ggcatcaagg agctggggtc ccaaatcctc aaggagcacc cagtggagaa cacccaactg
     3181 cagaacgaga agctctacct gtactacctc cagaacggca gggatatgta cgtggaccaa
     3241 gagctggata tcaaccgcct cagcgattac gacgtcgatc atatcgttcc ccagtctttc
     3301 ctgaaggatg actccatcga caacaaggtc ctcaccaggt cggacaagaa ccgcggcaag
     3361 tcagataacg ttccatctga ggaggtcgtt aagaagatga agaactactg gaggcagctc
     3421 ctgaacgcca agctgatcac gcaaaggaag ttcgacaacc tcaccaaggc tgagagaggc
     3481 gggctctcag agctggacaa ggccggcttc atcaagcggc agctggtcga gaccagacaa
     3541 atcacgaagc acgttgcgca aatcctcgac tctcggatga acacgaagta cgatgagaac
     3601 gacaagctga tcagggaggt taaggtgatc accctgaagt ctaagctcgt ctccgacttc
     3661 aggaaggatt tccagttcta caaggttcgc gagatcaaca actaccacca tgcccatgac
     3721 gcttacctca acgctgtggt cggcaccgct ctgatcaaga agtacccaaa gctggagtcc
     3781 gagttcgtgt acggggacta caaggtttac gatgtgcgca agatgatcgc caagtcggag
     3841 caagagatcg gcaaggctac cgccaagtac ttcttctact caaacatcat gaacttcttc
     3901 aagaccgaga tcacgctggc caacggcgag atccggaaga gaccgctcat cgagaccaac
     3961 ggcgagacgg gggagatcgt gtgggacaag ggcagggatt tcgcgaccgt ccgcaaggtt
     4021 ctctccatgc cccaggtgaa catcgtcaag aagaccgagg tccaaacggg cgggttctca
     4081 aaggagtcta tcctgcctaa gcggaacagc gacaagctca tcgccagaaa gaaggactgg
     4141 gacccaaaga agtacggcgg gttcgacagc cctaccgtgg cctactcggt cctggttgtg
     4201 gcgaaggttg agaagggcaa gtccaagaag ctcaagagcg tgaaggagct cctggggatc
     4261 accatcatgg agaggtccag cttcgagaag aacccaatcg acttcctgga ggccaagggc
     4321 tacaaggagg tgaagaagga cctgatcatc aagctcccga agtactctct cttcgagctg
     4381 gagaacggca ggaagagaat gctggcttcc gctggcgagc tccagaaggg gaacgagctc
     4441 gcgctgccaa gcaagtacgt gaacttcctc tacctggctt cccactacga gaagctcaag
     4501 ggcagcccgg aggacaacga gcaaaagcag ctgttcgtcg agcagcacaa gcattacctc
     4561 gacgagatca tcgagcaaat ctccgagttc agcaagcgcg tgatcctcgc cgacgcgaac
     4621 ctggataagg tcctctccgc ctacaacaag caccgggaca agcccatcag agagcaagcg
     4681 gagaacatca tccatctctt caccctgacg aacctcggcg ctcctgctgc tttcaagtac
     4741 ttcgacacca cgatcgatcg gaagagatac acctccacga aggaggtcct ggacgcgacc
     4801 ctcatccacc agtcgatcac cggcctgtac gagacgagga tcgacctctc acaactcggc
     4861 ggggataaga gacccgcagc aaccaagaag gcagggcaag caaagaagaa gaagtaggct
     4921 gctaaacaaa gcccgaaagg aagctgagtt ggctgctgcc accgctgagc aataactagc
     4981 ataacccctt ggggcctcta aacgggtctt gaggggtttt ttgctgaaag gaggaactat
     5041 atccggattg gcgaatgggn nnnnnnnnnn nnnnnnnnnn nnnnnnnnnn nnnnnnnnnn
     5101 nnnnnnnnnn nnnnnnnnnn nnnnnnnnnn nnnnnnnnnn nnnnnnnnnn nnnnnnnnnn
     5161 nnnnnnnnnn nnnnnnnnnn nnncnnnnnn nnnnnnnnnn nnnnnnnnnn nnnnnnnnnn
     5221 nnnnnnnnnn nnnnnnnnnn nnnnnnnnnn nnnnnnnnnn nnnnnnnnnn nnnnnannnn
     5281 nnnnnnnnnn nnnnnnnnnn nnnnnnnnnn nnnnnnnnnn nnnnnccttt gacgttggag
     5341 tccacgttct ttaatagtgg actcttgttc caaactggaa caacactcaa ccctatctcg
     5401 gtctattctt ttgatttata agggattttg ccgatttcgg cctattggtt aaaaaatgag
     5461 ctgatttaac aaaaatttaa cgcgaatttt aacaaaatat taacgcttac aatttaggtg
     5521 gcacttttcg gggaaatgtg cgcggaaccc ctatttgttt atttttctaa atacattcaa
     5581 atatgtatcc gctcatgaat taattcttag aaaaactcat cgagcatcaa atgaaactgc
     5641 aatttattca tatcaggatt atcaatacca tatttttgaa aaagccgttt ctgtaatgaa
     5701 ggagaaaact caccgaggca gttccatagg atggcaagat cctggtatcg gtctgcgatt
     5761 ccgactcgtc caacatcaat acaacctatt aatttcccct cgtcaaaaat aaggttatca
     5821 agtgagaaat caccatgagt gacgactgaa tccggtgaga atggcaaaag tttatgcatt
     5881 tctttccaga cttgttcaac aggccagcca ttacgctcgt catcaaaatc actcgcatca
     5941 accaaaccgt tattcattcg tgattgcgcc tgagcgagac gaaatacgcg atcgctgtta
     6001 aaaggacaat tacaaacagg aatcgaatgc aaccggcgca ggaacactgc cagcgcatca
     6061 acaatatttt cacctgaatc aggatattct tctaatacct ggaatgctgt tttcccgggg
     6121 atcgcagtgg tgagtaacca tgcatcatca ggagtacgga taaaatgctt gatggtcgga
     6181 agaggcataa attccgtcag ccagtttagt ctgaccatct catctgtaac atcattggca
     6241 acgctacctt tgccatgttt cagaaacaac tctggcgcat cgggcttccc atacaatcga
     6301 tagattgtcg cacctgattg cccgacatta tcgcgagccc atttataccc atataaatca
     6361 gcatccatgt tggaatttaa tcgcggccta gagcaagacg tttcccgttg aatatggctc
     6421 ataacacccc ttgtattact gtttatgtaa gcagacagtt ttattgttca tgaccaaaat
     6481 cccttaacgt gagttttcgt tccactgagc gtcagacccc gtagaaaaga tcaaaggatc
     6541 ttcttgagat cctttttttc tgcgcgtaat ctgctgcttg caaacaaaaa aaccaccgct
     6601 accagcggtg gtttgtttgc cggatcaaga gctaccaact ctttttccga aggtaactgg
     6661 cttcagcaga gcgcagatac caaatactgt ccttctagtg tagccgtagt taggccacca
     6721 cttcaagaac tctgtagcac cgcctacata cctcgctctg ctaatcctgt taccagtggc
     6781 tgctgccagt ggcgataagt cgtgtcttac cgggttggac tcaagacgat agttaccgga
     6841 taaggcgcag cggtcgggct gaacgggggg ttcgtgcaca cagcccagct tggagcgaac
     6901 gacctacacc gaactgagat acctacagcg tgagctatga gaaagcgcca cgcttcccga
     6961 agggagaaag gcggacaggt atccggtaag cggcagggtc ggaacaggag agcgcacgag
     7021 ggagcttcca gggggaaacg cctggtatct ttatagtcct gtcgggtttc gccacctctg
     7081 acttgagcgt cgatttttgt gatgctcgtc aggggggcgg agcctatgga aaaacgccag
     7141 caacgcggcc tttttacggt tcctggcctt ttgctggcct tttgctcaca tgttctttcc
     7201 tgcgttatcc cctgattctg tggataaccg tattaccgcc tttgagtgag ctgataccgc
     7261 tcgccgcagc cgaacgaccg agcgcagcga gtcagtgagc gaggaagcgg aagagcgcct
     7321 gatgcggtat tttctcctta cgcatctgtg cggtatttca caccgcaatg gtgcactctc
     7381 agtacaatct gctctgatgc cgcatagtta agccagtata cactccgcta tcgctacgtg
     7441 actgggtcat ggctgcgccc cgacacccgc caacacccgc tgacgcgccc tgacgggctt
     7501 gtctgctccc ggcatccgct tacagacaag ctgtgaccgt ctccgggagc tgcatgtgtc
     7561 agaggttttc accgtcatca ccgaaacgcg cgaggcagct gcggtaaagc tcatcagcgt
     7621 ggtcgtgaag cgattcacag atgtctgcct gttcatccgc gtccagctcg ttgagtttct
     7681 ccagaagcgt taatgtctgg cttctgataa agcgggccat gttaagggcg gttttttcct
     7741 gtttggtcac tgatgcctcc gtgtaagggg gatttctgtt catgggggta atgataccga
     7801 tgaaacgaga gaggatgctc acgatacggg ttactgatga tgaacatgcc cggttactgg
     7861 aacgttgtga gggtaaacaa ctggcggtat ggatgcggcg ggaccagaga aaaatcactc
     7921 agggtcaatg ccagcgcttc gttaatacag atgtaggtgt tccacagggt agccagcagc
     7981 atcctgcgat gcagatccgg aacataatgg tgcagggcgc tgacttccgc gtttccagac
     8041 tttacgaaac acggaaaccg aagaccattc atgttgttgc tcaggtcgca gacgttttgc
     8101 agcagcagtc gcttcacgtt cgctcgcgta tcggtgattc attctgctaa ccagtaaggc
     8161 aaccccgcca gcctagccgg gtcctcaacg acaggagcac gatcatgcta gtcatgcccc
     8221 gcgcccaccg gaaggagctg actgggttga aggctctcaa gggcatcggt cgagatcccg
     8281 gtgcctaatg agtgagctaa cttacattaa ttgcgttgcg ctcactgccc gctttccagt
     8341 cgggaaacct gtcgtgccag ctgcattaat gaatcggcca acgcgcgggg agaggcggtt
     8401 tgcgtattgg gcgccagggt ggtttttctt ttcaccagtg agacgggcaa cagctgattg
     8461 cccttcaccg cctggccctg agagagttgc agcaagcggt ccacgctggt ttgccccagc
     8521 aggcgaaaat cctgtttgat ggtggttaac ggcgggatat aacatgagct gtcttcggta
     8581 tcgtcgtatc ccactaccga gatgtccgca ccaacgcgca gcccggactc ggtaatggcg
     8641 cgcattgcgc ccagcgccat ctgatcgttg gcaaccagca tcgcagtggg aacgatgccc
     8701 tcattcagca tttgcatggt ttgttgaaaa ccggacatgg cactccagtc gccttcccgt
     8761 tccgctatcg gctgaatttg attgcgagtg agatatttat gccagccagc cagacgcaga
     8821 cgcgccgaga cagaacttaa tgggcccgct aacagcgcga tttgctggtg acccaatgcg
     8881 accagatgct ccacgcccag tcgcgtaccg tcttcatggg agaaaataat actgttgatg
     8941 ggtgtctggt cagagacatc aagaaataac gccggaacat tagtgcaggc agcttccaca
     9001 gcaatggcat cctggtcatc cagcggatag ttaatgatca gcccactgac gcgttgcgcg
     9061 agaagattgt gcaccgccgc tttacaggct tcgacgccgc ttcgttctac catcgacacc
     9121 accacgctgg cacccagttg atcggcgcga gatttaatcg ccgcgacaat ttgcgacggc
     9181 gcgtgcaggg ccagactgga ggtggcaacg ccaatcagca acgactgttt gcccgccagt
     9241 tgttgtgcca cgcggttggg aatgtaattc agctccgcca tcgccgcttc cactttttcc
     9301 cgcgttttcg cagaaacgtg gctggcctgg ttcaccacgc gggaaacggt ctgataagag
     9361 acaccggcat actctgcgac atcgtataac gttactggtt tcacattcac caccctgaat
     9421 tgactctctt ccgggcgcta tcatgccata ccgcgaaagg ttttgcgcca ttcgatggtg
     9481 tccgggatct cgacgctctc ccttatgcga ctcctgcatt aggaagcagc ccagtagtag
     9541 gttgaggccg ttgagcaccg ccgccgcaag gaatggtgca tgcaaggaga tggcgcccaa
     9601 cagtcccccg gccacggggc ctgccaccat acccacgccg aaacaagcgc tcatgagccc
     9661 gaagtggcga gcccgatctt ccccatcggt gatgtcggcg atataggcgc cagcaaccgc
     9721 acctgtggcg ccggtgatgc cggccacgat gcgtccggcg tagaggatcg agatcgatct
     9781 cgatcccgcg aaat
//
