[The description below was written by a language model from this plasmid's Addgene catalogue record and the feature table of its GenBank file.]
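Description:
pET42b-A3A-PBE-ΔUGI is a bacterial expression plasmid of about 9.8 kb, built on the pET42b backbone, for producing a recombinant APOBEC3A–nickase Cas9 base-editor protein in E. coli for in vitro work. It is maintained under kanamycin selection through the aph(3')-Ia (KanR) gene. It replicates from a pBR322/ColE1-type origin accompanied by the bom region and the rop gene, which keeps copy number low, in line with the catalogue's "low copy" designation. An f1 phage origin is also present. The record lists DH5alpha for propagation and BL21 Star cells for protein expression.

The expression cassette follows the standard pET design. A T7 promoter is followed directly by a lac operator, and the plasmid carries its own lacI gene and promoter, so transcription is repressed until IPTG induction in a host that supplies T7 RNA polymerase. A T7 gene 10 ribosome binding site drives translation, and a T7 terminator closes the unit. The roughly 4.8 kb insert, assembled by Gibson cloning, encodes an N-terminal 6xHis tag for affinity purification, human APOBEC3A cytidine deaminase, Streptococcus pyogenes Cas9 carrying the D10A mutation (an RNA-guided nickase), and a C-terminal bipartite nucleoplasmin nuclear localization signal. The feature table does not annotate APOBEC3A itself, but the unannotated stretch between the His tag and Cas9(D10A) is where the catalogue description would place it. As the ΔUGI name indicates, this version of the plant base editor A3A-PBE lacks the uracil glycosylase inhibitor domain. The purified fusion was deposited alongside a study of C-to-T base editing in plants.
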