Addgene plasmid #119771: pET42b-A3A-PBE-ΔUGI
Purpose: To express the recombinant APOBEC3A in vitro
Depositing lab: Caixia Gao. Depositing organization: Institute of Genetics and Developmental Biology, Chinese Academy of Sciences. Publication: Efficient C-to-T base editing in plants using a fusion of nCas9 and human APOBEC3A. Zong Y, Song Q, Li C, Jin S, Zhang D, Wang Y, Qiu JL, Gao C. Nat Biotechnol. 2018 Oct 1. pii: nbt.4261. doi: 10.1038/nbt.4261. PubMed 30272679.
Backbone
  Vector backbone: pET42b
  Backbone size w/o insert (bp): 4900
  Vector type: Bacterial Expression
Growth in bacteria
  Bacterial resistance: Kanamycin, 50 μg/mL
  Growth temperature: 37°C
  Growth strain: DH5alpha
  Growth instructions: For protein expression, use BL21 star cells.
  Copy number: Low Copy
Gene/Insert
  Gene/Insert name: APOBEC3A-nCas9-NLS (alt name: APOBEC3A-nCas9-ΔUGI)
  Insert size (bp): 4830
  Mutation: nCas9 has a mutation D10A in wild type SpCas9
  Promoter: T7 promoter
  Tag / fusion protein: 6*HIS (N terminal on insert); NLS (C terminal on insert)
  Cloning method: Gibson Cloning
Terms and licenses: Academic/Nonprofit Terms; Industry Terms: Not Available to Industry
How to cite: pET42b-A3A-PBE-ΔUGI was a gift from Caixia Gao (Addgene plasmid # 119771 ; http://n2t.net/addgene:119771 ; RRID:Addgene_119771)
